>Addgene plasmid #113865 | pMuLE_EXPR_CMV-eGFP_TOP-iRFP_PTCH1-mTurquoise2_CBF-tdTomato | addgene full sequence | sequence record 220242 | Addgene NGS Result
ATCAACAAGTTTGTACAAAAAAGCAGGCTGCGATGTACGGGCCAGATATACGCGTTGACATTGATTATTG
ACTAGTTATTAATAGTAATCAATTACGGGGTCATTAGTTCATAGCCCATATATGGAGTTCCGCGTTACAT
AACTTACGGTAAATGGCCCGCCTGGCTGACCGCCCAACGACCCCCGCCCATTGACGTCAATAATGACGTA
TGTTCCCATAGTAACGCCAATAGGGACTTTCCATTGACGTCAATGGGTGGAGTATTTACGGTAAACTGCC
CACTTGGCAGTACATCAAGTGTATCATATGCCAAGTACGCCCCCTATTGACGTCAATGACGGTAAATGGC
CCGCCTGGCATTATGCCCAGTACATGACCTTATGGGACTTTCCTACTTGGCAGTACATCTACGTATTAGT
CATCGCTATTACCATGGTGATGCGGTTTTGGCAGTACATCAATGGGCGTGGATAGCGGTTTGACTCACGG
GGATTTCCAAGTCTCCACCCCATTGACGTCAATGGGAGTTTGTTTTGGCACCAAAATCAACGGGACTTTC
CAAAATGTCGTAACAACTCCGCCCCATTGACGCAAATGGGCGGTAGGCGTGTACGGTGGGAGGTCTATAT
AAGCAGAGCTCTCTGGCTAACTAGAGAACCCACTGCTTACTGGCTTATCGAAATTAATACGACTCACTAT
AGGGAGACCCAAGCTTGGTACCGAGCTCGGATCCTAAAGCCACCATGGTGAGCAAGGGCGAGGAGCTGTT
CACCGGGGTGGTGCCCATCCTGGTCGAGCTGGACGGCGACGTAAACGGCCACAAGTTCAGCGTGTCCGGC
GAGGGCGAGGGCGATGCCACCTACGGCAAGCTGACCCTGAAGTTCATCTGCACCACCGGCAAGCTGCCCG
TGCCCTGGCCCACCCTCGTGACCACCCTGACCTACGGCGTGCAGTGCTTCAGCCGCTACCCCGACCACAT
GAAGCAGCACGACTTCTTCAAGTCCGCCATGCCCGAAGGCTACGTCCAGGAGCGCACCATCTTCTTCAAG
GACGACGGCAACTACAAGACCCGCGCCGAGGTGAAGTTCGAGGGCGACACCCTGGTGAACCGCATCGAGC
TGAAGGGCATCGACTTCAAGGAGGACGGCAACATCCTGGGGCACAAGCTGGAGTACAACTACAACAGCCA
CAACGTCTATATCATGGCCGACAAGCAGAAGAACGGCATCAAGGTGAACTTCAAGATCCGCCACAACATC
GAGGACGGCAGCGTGCAGCTCGCCGACCACTACCAGCAGAACACCCCCATCGGCGACGGCCCCGTGCTGC
TGCCCGACAACCACTACCTGAGCACCCAGTCCGCCCTGAGCAAAGACCCCAACGAGAAGCGCGATCACAT
GGTCCTGCTGGAGTTCGTGACCGCCGCCGGGATCACTCTCGGCATGGACGAGCTGTACAAGTAAAGCGGC
CGCGACTCTAGAGCTCGAGCATGCATCTAGAGGACAACTTTGTATACAAAAGTTGGGAGACCCAAGCTTG
GTACCGAGCTCTTACGCGAGATCAAAGGGGGTAAGATCAAAGGGGGTAAGATCAAAGGGGCGCGAGATCA
AAGGGGGTAAGATCAAAGGGGGTAAGATCAAAGGGGGTAAGATCAAAGGGGCGCGCCCGCGTGCTAGCCC
GGGCTCGAGATCTAGACTCTAGAGGGTATATAATGGAAGCTCGAATTCCAGCTTGGCATTCCGGTACTGT
TGGTAAAAAGCTTGGCATTCCGGTACTGTTGGTAAAGCCACCATCAGCTGCACCATGGCGGAAGGATCCG
TCGCCAGGCAGCCTGACCTCTTGACCTGCGACGATGAGCCGATCCATATCCCCGGTGCCATCCAACCGCA
TGGACTGCTGCTCGCCCTCGCCGCCGACATGACGATCGTTGCCGGCAGCGACAACCTTCCCGAACTCACC
GGACTGGCGATCGGCGCCCTGATCGGCCGCTCTGCGGCCGATGTCTTCGACTCGGAGACGCACAACCGTC
TGACGATCGCCTTGGCCGAGCCCGGGGCGGCCGTCGGAGCACCGATCACTGTCGGCTTCACGATGCGAAA
GGACGCAGGCTTCATCGGCTCCTGGCATCGCCATGATCAGCTCATCTTCCTCGAGCTCGAGCCTCCCCAG
CGGGACGTCGCCGAGCCGCAGGCGTTCTTCCGCCGCACCAACAGCGCCATCCGCCGCCTGCAGGCCGCCG
AAACCTTGGAAAGCGCCTGCGCCGCCGCGGCGCAAGAGGTGCGGAAGATTACCGGCTTCGATCGGGTGAT
GATCTATCGCTTCGCCTCCGACTTCAGCGGCGAAGTGATCGCAGAGGATCGGTGCGCCGAGGTCGAGTCA
AAACTAGGCCTGCACTATCCTGCCTCAACCGTGCCGGCGCAGGCCCGTCGGCTCTATACCATCAACCCGG
TACGGATCATTCCCGATATCAATTATCGGCCGGTGCCGGTCACCCCAGACCTCAATCCGGTCACCGGGCG
GCCGATTGATCTTAGCTTCGCCATCCTGCGCAGCGTCTCGCCCGTCCATCTGGAATTCATGCGCAACATA
GGCATGCACGGCACGATGTCGATCTCGATTTTGCGCGGCGAGCGACTGTGGGGATTGATCGTTTGCCATC
ACCGAACGCCGTACTACGTCGATCTCGATGGCCGCCAAGCCTGCGAGCTAGTCGCCCAGGTTCTGGCCTG
GCAGATCGGCGTGATGGAAGAGTGAGTCACTAGTAACGGCCGCCAGTGTGCTGGAATTCTGCAGATATCC
ATCACACTGGCGGCCGCTCGAGCATGCATCTAGAGGCACCCAACTTTTCTATACAAAGTTGGGAGACCCA
AGCTTGGTACCGAGCTCTTACGCGTGCTAGAGCTTGCATGCCTGCAGGTCGACACACTGGCGCACTATCC
AGCACGCTGTCATTATTGGTGCAGGCCTGGGAATGCGAGCCGGACCTCCCAGTATTTGCTGCAGCTTGAG
GCCAAGGTGCCTCTGAAAGGCTTTTCTTTGAGGAATTTCAGAAATTGTTTAAGCGCTTAAAAAAATATTA
CATTTCCCCCCGTGTCTACCGCGAGGCAAATGTTCGTGTGTGTGCGTGCGCGCGCGTGTGTGCGCGCAAA
GGCATCCCACAAAAAGAAGACACTGTTGAAAAGAAAAGGAATAAGAGAGAAAGGAGGGGGAGCATTCCTT
AATGGAAGTATTGCATGCGAGAAGGTTGGCGCTCTCAGAGGCTGCCCCGAAGCCGAGGATGCACACACTG
GGTTGCCTACCTGGGTGGTCTCTCTACTTTGGTGAGCTGTTGCTAAGCAGCTAATAATAGTCATGTTTGC
TGAGTAATTTCTGCCCTCCGCGAGCCAATCGCGTCGCAGAAACCCAAGCCATCTGACAGCCCCGGGGGCG
GGAGCTCCAGCCTTTTTCTCTTTCGCTCGCTCTCTCCCCCTCCACCCCCTCCCCTCCCCTCCTCCTCTTC
TTTCTCCAAATGGAGAGAGTTCTTTTTTTTCTTCTTCCATCTCATCTATTGAATCAAGGAGCTGCTGCGG
CCGCTGCCCGCTGCACACACACAGAGCGGAGTCCCCAGGTCCCGGGAGCGAGAGAGGCGCGCTGCACGGG
GACAGAATGGTCCAGCGGGTTGCCGAGGAGCACAAGAAAGCAGAGTCCGGGACCGAGCAGCCACCGCGAA
CCCAGCAGCCAGAGCCCGAGCAGCCCGAGCAGCAGCTCCTGGAGCCGCCACCGCCAGCAGCAGCCACCGC
GGGAGCAGCGGCAGCTGCGGCTGCCCGGGCCCGGCAGCGCTGAGACCCGCAGGGCACCCTCGGACCCCGC
GGCGGCGGCGGCTCTGCGCTTGCCCTCCGCGGCCGCTCGGGCGACCCGGGAGGCGCCGAGAGAGCCAGCG
CGGCCGGCGGGAGCAGCGGGGATTCGCTGGCTCTTTCTGCAGTGAAGGGGTCGCGGCGCGGGGCGGGGGG
CGGGTAGGGGGAGTTGGGGACCGCAAGGAGTGCCGCGGAAGCGCCCGAAGGACAGGCTCGCTCGGCGCGC
CGGCTCTCGCTCTTCCGCGAACTGGATGTGGGCAGCGGCGGCCGCAGAGACCTCGGGACCCCCGCGCAAT
GTGGCAATGGAAGGCGCAGGGTCTGACTCCCCGGCAGCGGCCGCGGCCGCAGCGGCAGCAGCGCCCGCCG
TGTGAGCAGCAGCAGCGGCTGGTCTGTCAACCGGAGCGGATCTGCGATCTAAGTAAGCTTATGGTGAGCA
AGGGCGAGGAGCTGTTCACCGGGGTGGTGCCCATCCTGGTCGAGCTGGACGGCGACGTAAACGGCCACAA
GTTCAGCGTGTCCGGCGAGGGCGAGGGCGATGCCACCTACGGCAAGCTGACCCTGAAGTTCATCTGCACC
ACCGGCAAGCTGCCCGTGCCCTGGCCCACCCTCGTGACCACCCTGTCCTGGGGCGTGCAGTGCTTCGCCC
GCTACCCCGACCACATGAAGCAGCACGACTTCTTCAAGTCCGCCATGCCCGAAGGCTACGTCCAGGAGCG
CACCATCTTCTTCAAGGACGACGGCAACTACAAGACCCGCGCCGAGGTGAAGTTCGAGGGCGACACCCTG
GTGAACCGCATCGAGCTGAAGGGCATCGACTTCAAGGAGGACGGCAACATCCTGGGGCACAAGCTGGAGT
ACAACTACTTTAGCGACAACGTCTATATCACCGCCGACAAGCAGAAGAACGGCATCAAGGCCAACTTCAA
GATCCGCCACAACATCGAGGACGGCGGCGTGCAGCTCGCCGACCACTACCAGCAGAACACCCCCATCGGC
GACGGCCCCGTGCTGCTGCCCGACAACCACTACCTGAGCACCCAGTCCAAGCTGAGCAAAGACCCCAACG
AGAAGCGCGATCACATGGTCCTGCTGGAGTTCGTGACCGCCGCCGGGATCACTCTCGGCATGGACGAGCT
GTACAGTGAGCTGCAGAACAAGCTGGAAGAGTTGGATCTGGACTCGTACAAGTAAAGCGGCCGCGACTCT
AGATCATAATCAGCCATACCACATTTGTAGAGGATCCACTAGTAACGGCCGCCAGTGTGCTGGAATTCTG
CAGATATCCATCACACTGGCGGCCGCTCGAGCATGCATCTAGAGGACAACTTTGTATAATAAAGTTGCTG
TGGAATGTGTGTCCATATGATAACCGTATTACCGCCATGCATTAGTTATTAATCGAGATCTGGTGTAAAC
ACGCCGTGGGAAAAAATTTATGGATCTGGAGTAACACGCCGTGGGAAAAAATTTATGGATCTGGAGTAAC
ACGCCGTGGGAAAAAATTTATGGATCTGGAGTAACACGCCGTGGGAAAAAATTTATGGATCTGCATCTCA
ATTAGTCAGCAACCATAGTCCCGCCCCTAACTCCGCCCATCCCGCCCCTAACTCCGCCCAGTTCCGCCCA
TTCTCCGCCCCATGGCTGACTAATTTTTTTTATTTATGCAGAGGCCGAGGCCGCCTCGGCCTCTGAGCTA
TTCCAGAAGTAGTGAGGAGGCTTTTTTGGAGGCCTAGGCTTTTGCAAAAAGCTGGCTAGCGCTACCGGAC
TCAGATCTCGAGCTCAAGCTTCGAATTCGCCACCATGCCAGAGCCAGGATCCCGCCACCATGGTGAGCAA
GGGCGAGGAGGTCATCAAAGAGTTCATGCGCTTCAAGGTGCGCATGGAGGGCTCCATGAACGGCCACGAG
TTCGAGATCGAGGGCGAGGGCGAGGGCCGCCCCTACGAGGGCACCCAGACCGCCAAGCTGAAGGTGACCA
AGGGCGGCCCCCTGCCCTTCGCCTGGGACATCCTGTCCCCCCAGTTCATGTACGGCTCCAAGGCGTACGT
GAAGCACCCCGCCGACATCCCCGATTACAAGAAGCTGTCCTTCCCCGAGGGCTTCAAGTGGGAGCGCGTG
ATGAACTTCGAGGACGGCGGTCTGGTGACCGTGACCCAGGACTCCTCCCTGCAGGACGGCACGCTGATCT
ACAAGGTGAAGATGCGCGGCACCAACTTCCCCCCCGACGGCCCCGTAATGCAGAAGAAGACCATGGGCTG
GGAGGCCTCCACCGAGCGCCTGTACCCCCGCGACGGCGTGCTGAAGGGCGAGATCCACCAGGCCCTGAAG
CTGAAGGACGGCGGCCACTACCTGGTGGAGTTCAAGACCATCTACATGGCCAAGAAGCCCGTGCAACTGC
CCGGCTACTACTACGTGGACACCAAGCTGGACATCACCTCCCACAACGAGGACTACACCATCGTGGAACA
GTACGAGCGCTCCGAGGGCCGCCACCACCTGTTCCTGGGGCATGGCACCGGCAGCACCGGCAGCGGCAGC
TCCGGCACCGCCTCCTCCGAGGACAACAACATGGCCGTCATCAAAGAGTTCATGCGCTTCAAGGTGCGCA
TGGAGGGCTCCATGAACGGCCACGAGTTCGAGATCGAGGGCGAGGGCGAGGGCCGCCCCTACGAGGGCAC
CCAGACCGCCAAGCTGAAGGTGACCAAGGGCGGCCCCCTGCCCTTCGCCTGGGACATCCTGTCCCCCCAG
TTCATGTACGGCTCCAAGGCGTACGTGAAGCACCCCGCCGACATCCCCGATTACAAGAAGCTGTCCTTCC
CCGAGGGCTTCAAGTGGGAGCGCGTGATGAACTTCGAGGACGGCGGTCTGGTGACCGTGACCCAGGACTC
CTCCCTGCAGGACGGCACGCTGATCTACAAGGTGAAGATGCGCGGCACCAACTTCCCCCCCGACGGCCCC
GTAATGCAGAAGAAGACCATGGGCTGGGAGGCCTCCACCGAGCGCCTGTACCCCCGCGACGGCGTGCTGA
AGGGCGAGATCCACCAGGCCCTGAAGCTGAAGGACGGCGGCCGCTACCTGGTGGAGTTCAAGACCATCTA
CATGGCCAAGAAGCCCGTGCAACTGCCCGGCTACTACTACGTGGACACCAAGCTGGACATCACCTCCCAC
AACGAGGACTACACCATCGTGGAACAGTACGAGCGCTCCGAGGGCCGCCACCACCTGTTCCTGTACGGCA
TGGACGAGCTGTACAAGTAAGAATTCGATATCAAGCTTATCGATACCGTCGACCTCGAGCCTCTAGATAC
CCAGCTTTCTTGTACAAAGTGGTTGATATCCAGCACAGTGGCGGCCGCTCGACAATCAACCTCTGGATTA
CAAAATTTGTGAAAGATTGACTGGTATTCTTAACTATGTTGCTCCTTTTACGCTATGTGGATACGCTGCT
TTAATGCCTTTGTATCATGCTATTGCTTCCCGTATGGCTTTCATTTTCTCCTCCTTGTATAAATCCTGGT
TGCTGTCTCTTTATGAGGAGTTGTGGCCCGTTGTCAGGCAACGTGGCGTGGTGTGCACTGTGTTTGCTGA
CGCAACCCCCACTGGTTGGGGCATTGCCACCACCTGTCAGCTCCTTTCCGGGACTTTCGCTTTCCCCCTC
CCTATTGCCACGGCGGAACTCATCGCCGCCTGCCTTGCCCGCTGCTGGACAGGGGCTCGGCTGTTGGGCA
CTGACAATTCCGTGGTGTTGTCGGGGAAGCTGACGTCCTTTCCATGGCTGCTCGCCTGTGTTGCCACCTG
GATTCTGCGCGGGACGTCCTTCTGCTACGTCCCTTCGGCCCTCAATCCAGCGGACCTTCCTTCCCGCGGC
CTGCTGCCGGCTCTGCGGCCTCTTCCGCGTCTTCGCCTTCGCCCTCAGACGAGTCGGATCTCCCTTTGGG
CCGCCTCCCCGCCTGGAATTCTACCGGGTAGGGGAGGCGCTTTTCCCAAGGCAGTCTGGAGCATGCGCTT
TAGCAGCCCCGCTGGGCACTTGGCGCTACACAAGTGGCCTCTGGCCTCGCACACATTCCACATCCACCGG
TAGGCGCCAACCGGCTCCGTTCTTTGGTGGCCCCTTCGCGCCACCTTCTACTCCTCCCCTAGTCAGGAAG
TTCCCCCCCGCCCCGCAGCTCGCGTCGTGCAGGACGTGACAAATGGAAGTAGCACGTCTCACTAGTCTCG
TGCAGATGGACAGCACCGCTGAGCAATGGAAGCGGGTAGGCCTTTGGGGCAGCGGCCAATAGCAGCTTTG
CTCCTTCGCTTTCTGGGCTCAGAGGCTGGGAAGGGGTGGGTCCGGGGGCGGGCTCAGGGGCGGGCTCAGG
GGCGGGGCGGGCGCCCGAAGGTCCTCCGGAGGCCCGGCATTCTGCACGCTTCAAAAGCGCACGTCTGCCG
CGCTGTTCTCCTCTTCCTCATCTCCGGGCCTTTCGACCTGCAGCCCAAGCTTACCACACTCCTGCAGGCG
TTTCGCATGATTGAACAAGATGGATTGCACGCAGGTTCTCCGGCCGCTTGGGTGGAGAGGCTATTCGGCT
ATGACTGGGCACAACAGACAATCGGCTGCTCTGATGCCGCCGTGTTCCGGCTGTCAGCGCAGGGGCGCCC
GGTTCTTTTTGTCAAGACCGACCTGTCCGGTGCCCTGAATGAACTGCAGGACGAGGCAGCGCGGCTATCG
TGGCTGGCCACGACGGGCGTTCCTTGCGCAGCTGTGCTCGACGTTGTCACTGAAGCGGGAAGGGACTGGC
TGCTATTGGGCGAAGTGCCGGGGCAGGATCTCCTGTCATCTCACCTTGCTCCTGCCGAGAAAGTATCCAT
CATGGCTGATGCAATGCGGCGGCTGCATACGCTTGATCCGGCTACCTGCCCATTCGACCACCAAGCGAAA
CATCGCATCGAGCGAGCACGTACTCGGATGGAAGCCGGTCTTGTCGATCAGGATGATCTGGACGAAGAGC
ATCAGGGGCTCGCGCCAGCCGAACTGTTCGCCAGGCTCAAGGCGCGCATGCCCGACGGCGAGGATCTCGT
CGTGACCCATGGCGATGCCTGCTTGCCGAATATCATGGTGGAAAATGGCCGCTTTTCTGGATTCATCGAC
TGTGGCCGGCTGGGTGTGGCGGACCGCTATCAGGACATAGCGTTGGCTACCCGTGATATTGCTGAAGAGC
TTGGCGGCGAATGGGCTGACCGCTTCCTCGTGCTTTACGGTATCGCCGCTCCCGATTCGCAGCGCATCGC
CTTCTATCGCCTTCTTGACGAGTTCTTCTGAGCGGGACTCTGGGGTTCGAAATGACCGACGCGTATGCAT
CTCGAGGGCCCGGTACCTTTAAGACCAATGACTTACAAGGCAGCTGTAGATCTTAGCCACTTTTTAAAAG
AAAAGGGGGGACTGGAAGGGCTAGCTCACTCCCAACGAAGACAAGATCTGCTTTTTGCTTGTACTGGGTC
TCTCTGGTTAGACCAGATCTGAGCCTGGGAGCTCTCTGGCTAACTAGGGAACCCACTGCTTAAGCCTCAA
TAAAGCTTGCCTTGAGTGCTTCAAGTAGTGTGTGCCCGTCTGTTGTGTGACTCTGGTAACTAGAGATCCC
TCAGACCCTTTTAGTCAGTGTGGAAAATCTCTAGCAGTAGTAGTTCATGTCATCTTATTATTCAGTATTT
ATAACTTGCAAAGAAATGAATATCAGAGAGTGAGAGGAACTTGTTTATTGCAGCTTATAATGGTTACAAA
TAAAGCAATAGCATCACAAATTTCACAAATAAAGCATTTTTTTCACTGCATTCTAGTTGTGGTTTGTCCA
AACTCATCAATGTATCTTATCATGTCTGGCTCTAGCTATCCCGCCCCTAACTCCGCCCATCCCGCCCCTA
ACTCCGCCCAGTTCCGCCCATTCTCCGCCCCATGGCTGACTAATTTTTTTTATTTATGCAGAGGCCGAGG
CCGCCTCGGCCTCTGAGCTATTCCAGAAGTAGTGAGGAGGCTTTTTTGGAGGCCTAGGGACGTACCCAAT
TCGCCCTATAGTGAGTCGTATTACGCGCGCTCACTGGCCGTCGTTTTACAACGTCGTGACTGGGAAAACC
CTGGCGTTACCCAACTTAATCGCCTTGCAGCACATCCCCCTTTCGCCAGCTGGCGTAATAGCGAAGAGGC
CCGCACCGATCGCCCTTCCCAACAGTTGCGCAGCCTGAATGGCGAATGGG
[124 nt withheld, positions 10061-10184]
C
[91 nt withheld, positions 10186-10276]
A
[49 nt withheld, positions 10278-10326]
CCTTTGACGTTGGAGTCCACGTTCTTT
[37 nt withheld, positions 10354-10390]
ACCCTATCTCGGTCTATTCTTTTGATTTATAAGGGATTTTGCCGATTTCGGCCTATTGGTTAAAAAATGA
GCTGATTTAACAAAAATTTAACGCGAATTTTAACAAAATATTAACGCTTACAATTTAGGTGGCACTTTTC
GGGGAAATGTGCGCGGAACCCCTATTTGTTTATTTTTCTAAATACATTCAAATATGTATCCGCTCATGAG
ACAATAACCCTGATAAATGCTTCAATAATATTGAAAAAGGAAGAGTATGAGTATTCAACATTTCCGTGTC
GCCCTTATTCCCTTTTTTGCGGCATTTTGCCTTCCTGTTTTTGCTCACCCAGAAACGCTGGTGAAAGTAA
AAGATGCTGAAGATCAGTTGGGTGCACGAGTGGGTTACATCGAACTGGATCTCAACAGCGGTAAGATCCT
TGAGAGTTTTCGCCCCGAAGAACGTTTTCCAATGATGAGCACTTTTAAAGTTCTGCTATGTGGCGCGGTA
TTATCCCGTATTGACGCCGGGCAAGAGCAACTCGGTCGCCGCATACACTATTCTCAGAATGACTTGGTTG
AGTACTCACCAGTCACAGAAAAGCATCTTACGGATGGCATGACAGTAAGAGAATTATGCAGTGCTGCCAT
AACCATGAGTGATAACACTGCGGCCAACTTACTTCTGACAACGATCGGAGGACCGAAGGAGCTAACCGCT
TTTTTGCACAACATGGGGGATCATGTAACTCGCCTTGATCGTTGGGAACCGGAGCTGAATGAAGCCATAC
CAAACGACGAGCGTGACACCACGATGCCTGTAGCAATGGCAACAACGTTGCGCAAACTATTAACTGGCGA
ACTACTTACTCTAGCTTCCCGGCAACAATTAATAGACTGGATGGAGGCGGATAAAGTTGCAGGACCACTT
CTGCGCTCGGCCCTTCCGGCTGGCTGGTTTATTGCTGATAAATCTGGAGCCGGTGAGCGTGGGTCTCGCG
GTATCATTGCAGCACTGGGGCCAGATGGTAAGCCCTCCCGTATCGTAGTTATCTACACGACGGGGAGTCA
GGCAACTATGGATGAACGAAATAGACAGATCGCTGAGATAGGTGCCTCACTGATTAAGCATTGGTAACTG
TCAGACCAAGTTTACTCATATATACTTTAGATTGATTTAAAACTTCATTTTTAATTTAAAAGGATCTAGG
TGAAGATCCTTTTTGATAATCTCATGACCAAAATCCCTTAACGTGAGTTTTCGTTCCACTGAGCGTCAGA
CCCCGTAGAAAAGATCAAAGGATCTTCTTGAGATCCTTTTTTTCTGCGCGTAATCTGCTGCTTGCAAACA
AAAAAACCACCGCTACCAGCGGTGGTTTGTTTGCCGGATCAAGAGCTACCAACTCTTTTTCCGAAGGTAA
CTGGCTTCAGCAGAGCGCAGATACCAAATACTGTTCTTCTAGTGTAGCCGTAGTTAGGCCACCACTTCAA
GAACTCTGTAGCACCGCCTACATACCTCGCTCTGCTAATCCTGTTACCAGTGGCTGCTGCCAGTGGCGAT
AAGTCGTGTCTTACCGGGTTGGACTCAAGACGATAGTTACCGGATAAGGCGCAGCGGTCGGGCTGAACGG
GGGGTTCGTGCACACAGCCCAGCTTGGAGCGAACGACCTACACCGAACTGAGATACCTACAGCGTGAGCT
ATGAGAAAGCGCCACGCTTCCCGAAGGGAGAAAGGCGGACAGGTATCCGGTAAGCGGCAGGGTCGGAACA
GGAGAGCGCACGAGGGAGCTTCCAGGGGGAAACGCCTGGTATCTTTATAGTCCTGTCGGGTTTCGCCACC
TCTGACTTGAGCGTCGATTTTTGTGATGCTCGTCAGGGGGGCGGAGCCTATGGAAAAACGCCAGCAACGC
GGCCTTTTTACGGTTCCTGGCCTTTTGCTGGCCTTTTGCTCACATGTTCTTTCCTGCGTTATCCCCTGAT
TCTGTGGATAACCGTATTACCGCCTTTGAGTGAGCTGATACCGCTCGCCGCAGCCGAACGACCGAGCGCA
GCGAGTCAGTGAGCGAGGAAGCGGAAGAGCGCCCAATACGCAAACCGCCTCTCCCCGCGCGTTGGCCGAT
TCATTAATGCAGCTGGCACGACAGGTTTCCCGACTGGAAAGCGGGCAGTGAGCGCAACGCAATTAATGTG
AGTTAGCTCACTCATTAGGCACCCCAGGCTTTACACTTTATGCTTCCGGCTCGTATGTTGTGTGGAATTG
TGAGCGGATAACAATTTCACACAGGAAACAGCTATGACCATGATTACGCCAAGCGCGCAATTAACCCTCA
CTAAAGGGAACAAAAGCTGGAGCTGCAAGCTTAATGTAGTCTTATGCAATACTCTTGTAGTCTTGCAACA
TGGTAACGATGAGTTAGCAACATGCCTTACAAGGAGAGAAAAAGCACCGTGCATGCCGATTGGTGGAAGT
AAGGTGGTACGATCGTGCCTTATTAGGAAGGCAACAGACGGGTCTGACATGGATTGGACGAACCACTGAA
TTGCCGCATTGCAGAGATATTGTATTTAAGTGCCTAGCTCGATACATAAACGGGTCTCTCTGGTTAGACC
AGATCTGAGCCTGGGAGCTCTCTGGCTAACTAGGGAACCCACTGCTTAAGCCTCAATAAAGCTTGCCTTG
AGTGCTTCAAGTAGTGTGTGCCCGTCTGTTGTGTGACTCTGGTAACTAGAGATCCCTCAGACCCTTTTAG
TCAGTGTGGAAAATCTCTAGCAGTGGCGCCCGAACAGGGACTTGAAAGCGAAAGGGAAACCAGAGGAGCT
CTCTCGACGCAGGACTCGGCTTGCTGAAGCGCGCACGGCAAGAGGCGAGGGGCGGCGACTGGTGAGTACG
CCAAAAATTTTGACTAGCGGAGGCTAGAAGGAGAGAGATGGGTGCGAGAGCGTCAGTATTAAGCGGGGGA
GAATTAGATCGCGATGGGAAAAAATTCGGTTAAGGCCAGGGGGAAAGAAAAAATATAAATTAAAACATAT
AGTATGGGCAAGCAGGGAGCTAGAACGATTCGCAGTTAATCCTGGCCTGTTAGAAACATCAGAAGGCTGT
AGACAAATACTGGGACAGCTACAACCATCCCTTCAGACAGGATCAGAAGAACTTAGATCATTATATAATA
CAGTAGCAACCCTCTATTGTGTGCATCAAAGGATAGAGATAAAAGACACCAAGGAAGCTTTAGACAAGAT
AGAGGAAGAGCAAAACAAAAGTAAGACCACCGCACAGCAAGCGGCCGCTGATCTTCAGACCTGGAGGAGG
AGATATGAGGGACAATTGGAGAAGTGAATTATATAAATATAAAGTAGTAAAAATTGAACCATTAGGAGTA
GCACCCACCAAGGCAAAGAGAAGAGTGGTGCAGAGAGAAAAAAGAGCAGTGGGAATAGGAGCTTTGTTCC
TTGGGTTCTTGGGAGCAGCAGGAAGCACTATGGGCGCAGCGTCAATGACGCTGACGGTACAGGCCAGACA
ATTATTGTCTGGTATAGTGCAGCAGCAGAACAATTTGCTGAGGGCTATTGAGGCGCAACAGCATCTGTTG
CAACTCACAGTCTGGGGCATCAAGCAGCTCCAGGCAAGAATCCTGGCTGTGGAAAGATACCTAAAGGATC
AACAGCTCCTGGGGATTTGGGGTTGCTCTGGAAAACTCATTTGCACCACTGCTGTGCCTTGGAATGCTAG
TTGGAGTAATAAATCTCTGGAACAGATTTGGAATCACACGACCTGGATGGAGTGGGACAGAGAAATTAAC
AATTACACAAGCTTAATACACTCCTTAATTGAAGAATCGCAAAACCAGCAAGAAAAGAATGAACAAGAAT
TATTGGAATTAGATAAATGGGCAAGTTTGTGGAATTGGTTTAACATAACAAATTGGCTGTGGTATATAAA
ATTATTCATAATGATAGTAGGAGGCTTGGTAGGTTTAAGAATAGTTTTTGCTGTACTTTCTATAGTGAAT
AGAGTTAGGCAGGGATATTCACCATTATCGTTTCAGACCCACCTCCCAACCCCGAGGGGACCCGACAGGC
CCGAAGGAATAGAAGAAGAAGGTGGAGAGAGAGACAGAGACAGATCCATTCGATTAGTGAACGGATCTCG
ACGGTATCGGTTAACTTTTAAAAGAAAAGGGGGGATTGGGGGGTACAGTGCAGGGGAAAGAATAGTAGAC
ATAATAGCAACAGACATACAAACTAAAGAATTACAAAAACAAATTACAAAATTCAAAATTTTATCGTCCA
GTGTGGTGGAATTGAGTATTCCAGTGTGGTGGAATTCTGCAGAT
Features (pLannotate 1.2.2; 43 found; start..end, strand, type, name):
      5..29      +  protein_bind   attB1: mutant version of attB; recombination site for the Gateway® BP reaction BP Clonase™
     57..436     +  enhancer       CMV enhancer: human cytomegalovirus immediate early enhancer
    437..640     +  promoter       CMV promoter: human cytomegalovirus (CMV) immediate early promoter
    636..669     +  LTR            5' LTR (truncated) (fragment): truncated 5' long terminal repeat (LTR) from HIV-1
    685..703     +  promoter       T7 promoter: promoter for bacteriophage T7 RNA polymerase
    745..1464    +  CDS            EGFP: the original enhanced GFP (Yang et al., 1996) mammalian codon-optimized
   1505..1525    +  protein_bind   attB5: mutant version of attB; core recombination site for the Gateway® BP reaction BP Clonase™
   1700..1731    +  promoter       minP: minimal TATA-box promoter with low basal activity
   1805..2752    +  CDS            iRFP713: iRFP713 is a basic (constitutively fluorescent) near ir fluorescent protein published in 2011, derived from Rhodopseudomonas palustris. It has low acid sensitivity. It requires the cofactor biliverdin for fluorescence.
   2841..2861    -  protein_bind   attB4: mutant version of attB; core recombination site for the Gateway® BP reaction BP Clonase™
   2901..2923    -  misc_feature   MCS (fragment): pUC18/19 multiple cloning site
   4261..4974    +  CDS            mTurquoise2: mTurquoise2 is a basic (constitutively fluorescent) cyan fluorescent protein published in 2012, derived from Aequorea victoria. It is reported to be a rapidly-maturing monomer with very low acid sensitivity.
   5157..5177    +  protein_bind   attB3: mutant version of attB; core recombination site for the Gateway® BP reaction BP Clonase™
   5382..5578    +  promoter       SV40 promoter: SV40 early promoter
   5585..5628    +  misc_feature   MCS (fragment): multiple cloning site
   5660..7089    +  CDS            tdTomato (fragment): tandem dimeric (pseudo-monomeric) derivative of DsRed (Shaner et al., 2004) mammalian codon-optimized
   7091..7129    +  misc_feature   MCS (fragment): pBluescript multiple cloning site
   7139..7163    -  protein_bind   attB2: mutant version of attB; recombination site for the Gateway® BP reaction BP Clonase™
   7194..7782    +  misc_feature   WPRE: woodchuck hepatitis virus posttranscriptional regulatory element
   7796..8295    +  promoter       PGK promoter: mouse phosphoglycerate kinase 1 promoter
   8337..9128    +  CDS            neo: KKA2_KLEPN - Also known as kan, nptII. Experimental evidence at protein level: Swiss-Prot protein existence level 1. Resistance to kanamycin, neomycin, paromomycin, ribostamycin, butirosin and gentamicin B. From Klebsiella pneumoniae.
   9183..9320    +  CDS            nef (fragment): NEF_HV1LA - Experimental evidence at protein level: Swiss-Prot protein existence level 1. Extracellular Nef protein targets CD4(+) T-lymphocytes for apoptosis by interacting with CXCR4 surface receptors. From Human immunodeficiency virus type 1 group M subtype B (isolate Lai) (HIV-1).
   9306..9486    +  LTR            5' LTR (truncated): truncated 5' long terminal repeat (LTR) from HIV-1
   9558..9679    +  polyA_signal   SV40 poly(A) signal: SV40 polyadenylation signal
   9719..9854    +  rep_origin     SV40 ori: SV40 origin of replication
   9875..9893    -  promoter       T7 promoter: promoter for bacteriophage T7 RNA polymerase
   9901..10056   +  CDS            lacZα (fragment): LacZα fragment of β-galactosidase; lacZ fragment
  10061..10489   +  rep_origin     f1 ori (sequence partly withheld): f1 bacteriophage origin of replication; arrow indicates direction of (+) strand synthesis
  10542..10646   +  promoter       AmpR promoter: bla
  10647..11507   +  CDS            AmpR: β-lactamase; bla; confers resistance to ampicillin, carbenicillin, and related antibiotics
  11678..12266   +  rep_origin     ori: high-copy-number ColE1/pMB1/pBR322/pUC origin of replication
  12449..12541   +  CDS            lacI (fragment): lac repressor; lacI; The lac repressor binds to the lac operator to inhibit transcription in E. coli. This inhibition can be relieved by adding lactose or isopropyl-β-D-thiogalactopyranoside (IPTG).
  12554..12575   +  protein_bind   CAP binding site: CAP binding activates transcription in the presence of cAMP. E. coli catabolite activator protein
  12590..12620   +  promoter       lac promoter: promoter for the E. coli lac operon
  12624..12646   +  protein_bind   lac operator (fragment): The lac repressor binds to the lac operator to inhibit transcription in E. coli. This inhibition can be relieved by adding lactose or isopropyl-β-D-thiogalactopyranoside (IPTG). lac repressor encoded by lacI
  12689..12707   +  promoter       T3 promoter: promoter for bacteriophage T3 RNA polymerase
  12735..12961   +  promoter       RSV promoter: Rous sarcoma virus enhancer/promoter
  12962..13142   +  LTR            5' LTR (truncated): truncated 5' long terminal repeat (LTR) from HIV-1
  13189..13314   +  misc_feature   HIV-1 Ψ: packaging signal of human immunodeficiency virus type 1
  13298..13661   +  CDS            HIV-1 gag (fragment): gag protein from human immunodeficiency virus 1; gag
  13807..14040   +  misc_feature   RRE: The Rev response element (RRE) of HIV-1 allows for Rev-dependent mRNA export from the nucleus to the cytoplasm.
  14417..14517   +  CDS            Rev (fragment): human immunodeficiency virus 1 (HIV-1) Rev protein; rev; enhances nuclear export of unspliced and incompletely spliced viral mRNAs
  14536..14652   +  misc_feature   cPPT/CTS: central polypurine tract and central termination sequence of HIV-1
