[The description below was written by a language model from this plasmid's Addgene catalogue record and pLannotate feature annotations shown in this document.]
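Description:
pMuLE_EXPR_CMV-eGFP_TOP-iRFP_PTCH1-mTurquoise2_CBF-tdTomato, also called 3P-Fluor, is a 14.7 kb lentiviral expression plasmid built by multisite Gateway recombination into the pMuLE Lenti Dest Neo destination backbone from the MuLE kit. It carries four fluorescent protein cassettes in series, separated by attB1, attB5, attB4, attB3 and attB2 recombination scars. The viral framework is that of an HIV-1-derived transfer vector: an RSV promoter drives a truncated 5' LTR, followed by the Ψ packaging signal with a partial gag sequence, the RRE for Rev-dependent RNA export, and the cPPT/CTS. Downstream of the cargo lie a WPRE, a mouse PGK promoter driving neo for G418 selection of transduced cells, a truncated 3' LTR and an SV40 polyadenylation signal. In bacteria the plasmid is maintained through a high-copy ColE1/pUC-type origin and ampicillin resistance; f1 and SV40 origins are also annotated.

The first cassette expresses EGFP constitutively from the CMV enhancer/promoter, marking transfected or transduced cells independently of pathway activity and offering a reference signal. The other three are pathway-responsive reporters. The TOP element, taken from the Super 8x TOPFlash promoter and placed upstream of a minimal TATA-box promoter, drives near-infrared iRFP713 (which needs biliverdin as cofactor) as a Wnt readout. The wild-type human PTCH1 promoter drives cyan mTurquoise2 to report Hedgehog signalling; this promoter is not itself annotated in the feature table but presumably occupies the unannotated stretch before the coding sequence. The CBF responsive element, annotated alongside an SV40 early promoter, drives tdTomato as a Notch reporter. The four distinct fluorophores are meant to allow simultaneous monitoring of the three pathways in the same mammalian cells, after transfection or lentiviral delivery.
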