Addgene plasmid #113865: pMuLE_EXPR_CMV-eGFP_TOP-iRFP_PTCH1-mTurquoise2_CBF-tdTomato
Purpose: Triple pathway reporter, 3P-Fluor; wnt-iRFP, hedgehog-mTurquoise2, notch-tdTomato; plus CMV-eGFP. Gateway expression vector for lentivirus generation.
Depositing lab: Manfred Ogris. Depositing organization: University of Vienna. Publication: Luminescent and fluorescent triple reporter plasmid constructs for Wnt, Hedgehog and Notch pathway. Maier J, Elmenofi S, Taschauer A, Anton M, Sami H, Ogris M. PLoS One. 2019 Dec 20;14(12):e0226570. doi: 10.1371/journal.pone.0226570. eCollection 2019. PubMed 31860685.
Backbone
  Vector backbone: pMuLE Lenti Dest Neo
  Backbone size w/o insert (bp): 9237
  Total vector size (bp): 14704
  Vector type: Mammalian Expression, Lentiviral
  Selectable markers: Neomycin (select with G418) ; eGFP
Growth in bacteria
  Bacterial resistance: Ampicillin, 100 μg/mL
  Growth temperature: 30°C
  Growth strain: NEB Stable
  Copy number: High Copy
Gene/Insert 1
  Gene/Insert name: CMV-eGFP
  Insert size (bp): 1475
  Cloning method: Gateway Cloning
  Sequencing primers: 5′ AGGCAGGGATATTCACCATT
Gene/Insert 2
  Gene/Insert name: TOP-iRFP (alt names: M50 Super 8x TOPFlash, promoter only; iRFP713)
  Insert size (bp): 1315
  Cloning method: Gateway Cloning
  Sequencing primers: 5′ CAACAGCCACAACGTCTA
Gene/Insert 3
  Gene/Insert name: PTCH1-mTurquoise2 (alt name: hPtch1 prom wt)
  Insert size (bp): 2295
  Cloning method: Gateway Cloning
  Sequencing primers: 5′ GAGCTAGTCGCCCAGGTTCT
Gene/Insert 4
  Gene/Insert name: CBF-tdTomato (alt name: CBFRE)
  Insert size (bp): 1961
  Cloning method: Gateway Cloning
  Sequencing primers: 5′ CCAGAAGTAGTGAGGAGGCTTT
Resource information
  A portion of this plasmid was derived from a plasmid made by: Backbone is included in the MuLE kit, which was a gift from Ian Frew (Addgene kit #1000000060).
Terms and licenses: Academic/Nonprofit Terms; Industry Terms: Not Available to Industry
How to cite: pMuLE_EXPR_CMV-eGFP_TOP-iRFP_PTCH1-mTurquoise2_CBF-tdTomato was a gift from Manfred Ogris (Addgene plasmid # 113865 ; http://n2t.net/addgene:113865 ; RRID:Addgene_113865)
